>Addgene plasmid #43164 | I-TAGC | depositor partial sequence | sequence record 58429 | I-TAGC sequence 424 bps
CGTCTCCTGACCCCAGAGCAGGTCGTGGCCATTGCCTCGAATGGAGGGGGCAAACAGGCGTTGGAAACCG
TACAACGATTGCTGCCGGTGCTGTGCCAAGCGCACGGACTCACCCCAGAGCAGGTCGTGGCAATCGCCTC
CAACATTGGCGGGAAACAGGCACTCGAGACTGTCCAGCGCCTGCTTCCCGTGCTGTGCCAAGCGCACGGC
CTCACCCCAGAGCAGGTCGTGGCAATCGCGAGCAATAACGGCGGAAAACAGGCTTTGGAAACGGTGCAGA
GGCTCCTTCCAGTGCTGTGCCAAGCGCACGGATTAACCCCAGAGCAGGTCGTGGCGATCGCAAGCCACGA
CGGAGGAAAGCAAGCCTTGGAAACAGTACAGAGGCTGTTGCCTGTGCTGTGCCAAGCGCACGGCTTAAGA
GACG
