>Addgene plasmid #43164 | I-TAGC | addgene partial sequence | sequence record 61911 | M13-F20 5'-TGTAAAACGACGGCCAGT-3'
TGGGCGAATTGGGCCCTCTGATGCATGCTCGAGCGGCCGCCAGTGTGATGGATATCTGCAGAATTCGCCC
TTATATAGATGCCGTCCTAGCGCGTCTCCTGACCCCAGAGCAGGTCGTGGCCATTGCCTCGAATGGAGGG
GGCAAACAGGCGTTGGAAACCGTACAACGATTGCTGCCGGTGCTGTGCCAAGCGCACGGACTCACCCCAG
AGCAGGTCGTGGCAATCGCCTCCAACATTGGCGGGAAACAGGCACTCGAGACTGTCCAGCGCCTGCTTCC
CGTGCTGTGCCAAGCGCACGGCCTCACCCCAGAGCAGGTCGTGGCAATCGCGAGCAATAACGGCGGAAAA
CAGGCTTTGGAAACGGTGCAGAGGCTCCTTCCAGTGCTGTGCCAAGCGCACGGATTAACCCCAGAGCAGG
TCGTGGCGATCGCAAGCCACGACGGAGGAAAGCAAGCCTTGGAAACAGTACAGAGGCTGTTGCCTGTGCT
GTGCCAAGCGCACGGCTTAAGAGACGTGGGCACAGGAAAGATACTTAAGGGCGAATTCCAGCACACTGGC
GGCCGTTACTAGTGGATCCGAGCTCGGTACCAAGCTTGATGCATAGCTTGAGTATTCTATAGTGTCACCT
AAATAGCTTGGCGTAATCATGGTCATAGCTGTTTCCTGTGTGAAATTGTTATCCGCTCACAATTCCACAC
AACATACGAGCCGGAAGCATAAAGTGTAAAGCCTGGGGTGCCTAATGAGTGAGCTAACTCACATTAATTG
CGTTGCGCTCACTGCCCGCTTTCCAGTCGGGAAACCTGTCGTGCCAGCTGCATTAATGAATCGGCCAACG
CGCGGGGAGAGGCGGTTTGCGTATTG
