[The description below was written by a language model from this plasmid's Addgene catalogue record.]
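Description:
I-TAGC is a bacterial cloning plasmid built on the commercial pCRII-TOPO backbone (about 4.0 kb without insert), into which a 424 bp synthetic insert was introduced by TOPO cloning. It is a high-copy plasmid propagated in E. coli and can be selected with ampicillin and kanamycin, consistent with the dual resistance markers carried by this backbone. The insert lies between the T7 and M13-reverse priming sites, which the record lists for sequencing across it. The vector is a storage and propagation plasmid only. The record lists no mammalian promoter, reporter or expression element, and no feature table is provided, so individual backbone elements beyond the resistance markers and primer sites cannot be confirmed from it.

The record does not describe the insert beyond its name, synthetic origin and size. The plasmid was deposited in connection with a TALEN genome-editing system for generating human stem cell-based disease models. In that context, the name suggests a pre-assembled module of TAL effector repeats specifying the four-base target sequence T-A-G-C, with the "I" prefix probably marking its position or series within a modular assembly library. The insert length roughly fits four repeat units of about 100 bp each. This reading is an inference from the name, size and publication context, not something stated in the record. If it is correct, the plasmid would be one component of a library of repeat-multimer building blocks. These would be excised or amplified and joined in a defined order to build custom TALE DNA-binding arrays for designer nucleases, rather than being used on their own in cells.
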