Addgene plasmid #43164: I-TAGC
Depositing lab: Chad Cowan & Kiran Musunuru. Depositing organization: Harvard University. Publication: A TALEN Genome-Editing System for Generating Human Stem Cell-Based Disease Models. Ding Q, Lee YK, Schaefer EA, Peters DT, Veres A, Kim K, Kuperwasser N, Motola DL, Meissner TB, Hendriks WT, Trevisan M, Gupta RM, Moisan A, Banks E, Friesen M, Schinzel RT, Xia F, Tang A, Xia Y, Figueroa E, Wann A, Ahfeldt T, Daheron L, Zhang F, Rubin LL, Peng LF, Chung RT, Musunuru K, Cowan CA. Cell Stem Cell. 2012 Dec 12. pii: S1934-5909(12)00645-5. doi: 10.1016/j.stem.2012.11.011. PubMed 23246482.
Backbone
  Vector backbone: pCRII-TOPO
  Backbone manufacturer: Invitrogen
  Backbone size w/o insert (bp): 3973
  Vector type: Bacterial Cloning
Growth in bacteria
  Bacterial resistance: Ampicillin and Kanamycin, 100 & 50 μg/mL
  Growth temperature: 37°C
  Growth strain: Top10
  Copy number: High Copy
Gene/Insert
  Gene/Insert name: I-TAGC
  Species: Synthetic
  Insert size (bp): 424
  Cloning method: TOPO Cloning
  Sequencing primers: 5′ T7; 3′ M13-rev
Terms and licenses: Academic/Nonprofit Terms; Industry Terms: Not Available to Industry
How to cite: I-TAGC was a gift from Chad Cowan & Kiran Musunuru (Addgene plasmid # 43164 ; http://n2t.net/addgene:43164 ; RRID:Addgene_43164)
